>Addgene plasmid #196711 | lenti-dCas9-VP64-BFP | addgene full sequence | sequence record 392561 | Addgene NGS Result
GTCGACGGATCGGGAGATCTCCCGATCCCCTATGGTGCACTCTCAGTACAATCTGCTCTGATGCCGCATA
GTTAAGCCAGTATCTGCTCCCTGCTTGTGTGTTGGAGGTCGCTGAGTAGTGCGCGAGCAAAATTTAAGCT
ACAACAAGGCAAGGCTTGACCGACAATTGCATGAAGAATCTGCTTAGGGTTAGGCGTTTTGCGCTGCTTC
GCGATGTACGGGCCAGATATACGCGTTGACATTGATTATTGACTAGTTATTAATAGTAATCAATTACGGG
GTCATTAGTTCATAGCCCATATATGGAGTTCCGCGTTACATAACTTACGGTAAATGGCCCGCCTGGCTGA
CCGCCCAACGACCCCCGCCCATTGACGTCAATAATGACGTATGTTCCCATAGTAACGCCAATAGGGACTT
TCCATTGACGTCAATGGGTGGAGTATTTACGGTAAACTGCCCACTTGGCAGTACATCAAGTGTATCATAT
GCCAAGTACGCCCCCTATTGACGTCAATGACGGTAAATGGCCCGCCTGGCATTATGCCCAGTACATGACC
TTATGGGACTTTCCTACTTGGCAGTACATCTACGTATTAGTCATCGCTATTACCATGGTGATGCGGTTTT
GGCAGTACATCAATGGGCGTGGATAGCGGTTTGACTCACGGGGATTTCCAAGTCTCCACCCCATTGACGT
CAATGGGAGTTTGTTTTGGCACCAAAATCAACGGGACTTTCCAAAATGTCGTAACAACTCCGCCCCATTG
ACGCAAATGGGCGGTAGGCGTGTACGGTGGGAGGTCTATATAAGCAGCGCGTTTTGCCTGTACTGGGTCT
CTCTGGTTAGACCAGATCTGAGCCTGGGAGCTCTCTGGCTAACTAGGGAACCCACTGCTTAAGCCTCAAT
AAAGCTTGCCTTGAGTGCTTCAAGTAGTGTGTGCCCGTCTGTTGTGTGACTCTGGTAACTAGAGATCCCT
CAGACCCTTTTAGTCAGTGTGGAAAATCTCTAGCAGTGGCGCCCGAACAGGGACTTGAAAGCGAAAGGGA
AACCAGAGGAGCTCTCTCGACGCAGGACTCGGCTTGCTGAAGCGCGCACGGCAAGAGGCGAGGGGCGGCG
ACTGGTGAGTACGCCAAAAATTTTGACTAGCGGAGGCTAGAAGGAGAGAGATGGGTGCGAGAGCGTCAGT
ATTAAGCGGGGGAGAATTAGATCGCGATGGGAAAAAATTCGGTTAAGGCCAGGGGGAAAGAAAAAATATA
AATTAAAACATATAGTATGGGCAAGCAGGGAGCTAGAACGATTCGCAGTTAATCCTGGCCTGTTAGAAAC
ATCAGAAGGCTGTAGACAAATACTGGGACAGCTACAACCATCCCTTCAGACAGGATCAGAAGAACTTAGA
TCATTATATAATACAGTAGCAACCCTCTATTGTGTGCATCAAAGGATAGAGATAAAAGACACCAAGGAAG
CTTTAGACAAGATAGAGGAAGAGCAAAACAAAAGTAAGACCACCGCACAGCAAGCGGCCGCTGATCTTCA
GACCTGGAGGAGGAGATATGAGGGACAATTGGAGAAGTGAATTATATAAATATAAAGTAGTAAAAATTGA
ACCATTAGGAGTAGCACCCACCAAGGCAAAGAGAAGAGTGGTGCAGAGAGAAAAAAGAGCAGTGGGAATA
GGAGCTTTGTTCCTTGGGTTCTTGGGAGCAGCAGGAAGCACTATGGGCGCAGCGTCAATGACGCTGACGG
TACAGGCCAGACAATTATTGTCTGGTATAGTGCAGCAGCAGAACAATTTGCTGAGGGCTATTGAGGCGCA
ACAGCATCTGTTGCAACTCACAGTCTGGGGCATCAAGCAGCTCCAGGCAAGAATCCTGGCTGTGGAAAGA
TACCTAAAGGATCAACAGCTCCTGGGGATTTGGGGTTGCTCTGGAAAACTCATTTGCACCACTGCTGTGC
CTTGGAATGCTAGTTGGAGTAATAAATCTCTGGAACAGATTTGGAATCACACGACCTGGATGGAGTGGGA
CAGAGAAATTAACAATTACACAAGCTTAATACACTCCTTAATTGAAGAATCGCAAAACCAGCAAGAAAAG
AATGAACAAGAATTATTGGAATTAGATAAATGGGCAAGTTTGTGGAATTGGTTTAACATAACAAATTGGC
TGTGGTATATAAAATTATTCATAATGATAGTAGGAGGCTTGGTAGGTTTAAGAATAGTTTTTGCTGTACT
TTCTATAGTGAATAGAGTTAGGCAGGGATATTCACCATTATCGTTTCAGACCCACCTCCCAACCCCGAGG
GGACCCGACAGGCCCGAAGGAATAGAAGAAGAAGGTGGAGAGAGAGACAGAGACAGATCCATTCGATTAG
TGAACGGATCGGCACTGCGTGCGCCAATTCTGCAGACAAATGGCAGTATTCATCCACAATTTTAAAAGAA
AAGGGGGGATTGGGGGGTACAGTGCAGGGGAAAGAATAGTAGACATAATAGCAACAGACATACAAACTAA
AGAATTACAAAAACAAATTACAAAAATTCAAAATTTTCGGGTTTATTACAGGGACAGCAGAGATCCAGTT
TGGTTAATTAGCTAGCTGCAAAGATGGATAAAGTTTTAAACAGAGAGGAATCTTTGCAGCTAATGGACCT
TCTAGGTCTTGAAAGGAGTGGGAATTGGCTCCGGTGCCCGTCAGTGGGCAGAGCGCACATCGCCCACAGT
CCCCGAGAAGTTGGGGGGAGGGGTCGGCAATTGAACCGGTGCCTAGAGAAGGTGGCGCGGGGTAAACTGG
GAAAGTGATGTCGTGTACTGGCTCCGCCTTTTTCCCGAGGGTGGGGGAGAACCGTATATAAGTGCAGTAG
TCGCCGTGAACGTTCTTTTTCGCAACGGGTTTGCCGCCAGAACACAGGTAAGTGCCGTGTGTGGTTCCCG
CGGGCCTGGCCTCTTTACGGGTTATGGCCCTTGCGTGCCTTGAATTACTTCCACCTGGCTGCAGTACGTG
ATTCTTGATCCCGAGCTTCGGGTTGGAAGTGGGTGGGAGAGTTCGAGGCCTTGCGCTTAAGGAGCCCCTT
CGCCTCGTGCTTGAGTTGAGGCCTGGCCTGGGCGCTGGGGCCGCCGCGTGCGAATCTGGTGGCACCTTCG
CGCCTGTCTCGCTGCTTTCGATAAGTCTCTAGCCATTTAAAATTTTTGATGACCTGCTGCGACGCTTTTT
TTCTGGCAAGATAGTCTTGTAAATGCGGGCCAAGATCTGCACACTGGTATTTCGGTTTTTGGGGCCGCGG
GCGGCGACGGGGCCCGTGCGTCCCAGCGCACATGTTCGGCGAGGCGGGGCCTGCGAGCGCGGCCACCGAG
AATCGGACGGGGGTAGTCTCAAGCTGGCCGGCCTGCTCTGGTGCCTGGCCTCGCGCCGCCGTGTATCGCC
CCGCCCTGGGCGGCAAGGCTGGCCCGGTCGGCACCAGTTGCGTGAGCGGAAAGATGGCCGCTTCCCGGCC
CTGCTGCAGGGAGCTCAAAATGGAGGACGCGGCGCTCGGGAGAGCGGGCGGGTGAGTCACCCACACAAAG
GAAAAGGGCCTTTCCGTCCTCAGCCGTCGCTTCATGTGACTCCACGGAGTACCGGGCGCCGTCCAGGCAC
CTCGATTAGTTCTCGAGCTTTTGGAGTACGTCGTCTTTAGGTTGGGGGGAGGGGTTTTATGCGATGGAGT
TTCCCCACACTGAGTGGGTGGAGACTGAAGTTAGGCCAGCTTGGCACTTGATGTAATTCTCCTTGGAATT
TGCCCTTTTTGAGTTTGGATCTTGGTTCATTCTCAAGCCTCAGACAGTGGTTCAAAGTTTTTTTCTTCCA
TTTCAGGTGTCGTGACGTACGGCCACCATGAAAAGGCCGGCGGCCACGAAAAAGGCCGGCCAGGCAAAAA
AGAAAAAGGACAAGAAGTACAGCATCGGCCTGGCCATCGGCACCAACTCTGTGGGCTGGGCCGTGATCAC
CGACGAGTACAAGGTGCCCAGCAAGAAATTCAAGGTGCTGGGCAACACCGACCGGCACAGCATCAAGAAG
AACCTGATCGGAGCCCTGCTGTTCGACAGCGGCGAAACAGCCGAGGCCACCCGGCTGAAGAGAACCGCCA
GAAGAAGATACACCAGACGGAAGAACCGGATCTGCTATCTGCAAGAGATCTTCAGCAACGAGATGGCCAA
GGTGGACGACAGCTTCTTCCACAGACTGGAAGAGTCCTTCCTGGTGGAAGAGGATAAGAAGCACGAGCGG
CACCCCATCTTCGGCAACATCGTGGACGAGGTGGCCTACCACGAGAAGTACCCCACCATCTACCACCTGA
GAAAGAAACTGGTGGACAGCACCGACAAGGCCGACCTGCGGCTGATCTATCTGGCCCTGGCCCACATGAT
CAAGTTCCGGGGCCACTTCCTGATCGAGGGCGACCTGAACCCCGACAACAGCGACGTGGACAAGCTGTTC
ATCCAGCTGGTGCAGACCTACAACCAGCTGTTCGAGGAAAACCCCATCAACGCCAGCGGCGTGGACGCCA
AGGCCATCCTGTCTGCCAGACTGAGCAAGAGCAGACGGCTGGAAAATCTGATCGCCCAGCTGCCCGGCGA
GAAGAAGAATGGCCTGTTCGGCAACCTGATTGCCCTGAGCCTGGGCCTGACCCCCAACTTCAAGAGCAAC
TTCGACCTGGCCGAGGATGCCAAACTGCAGCTGAGCAAGGACACCTACGACGACGACCTGGACAACCTGC
TGGCCCAGATCGGCGACCAGTACGCCGACCTGTTTCTGGCCGCCAAGAACCTGTCCGACGCCATCCTGCT
GAGCGACATCCTGAGAGTGAACACCGAGATCACCAAGGCCCCCCTGAGCGCCTCTATGATCAAGAGATAC
GACGAGCACCACCAGGACCTGACCCTGCTGAAAGCTCTCGTGCGGCAGCAGCTGCCTGAGAAGTACAAAG
AGATTTTCTTCGACCAGAGCAAGAACGGCTACGCCGGCTACATTGACGGCGGAGCCAGCCAGGAAGAGTT
CTACAAGTTCATCAAGCCCATCCTGGAAAAGATGGACGGCACCGAGGAACTGCTCGTGAAGCTGAACAGA
GAGGACCTGCTGCGGAAGCAGCGGACCTTCGACAACGGCAGCATCCCCCACCAGATCCACCTGGGAGAGC
TGCACGCCATTCTGCGGCGGCAGGAAGATTTTTACCCATTCCTGAAGGACAACCGGGAAAAGATCGAGAA
GATCCTGACCTTCCGCATCCCCTACTACGTGGGCCCTCTGGCCAGGGGAAACAGCAGATTCGCCTGGATG
ACCAGAAAGAGCGAGGAAACCATCACCCCCTGGAACTTCGAGGAAGTGGTGGACAAGGGCGCTTCCGCCC
AGAGCTTCATCGAGCGGATGACCAACTTCGATAAGAACCTGCCCAACGAGAAGGTGCTGCCCAAGCACAG
CCTGCTGTACGAGTACTTCACCGTGTATAACGAGCTGACCAAAGTGAAATACGTGACCGAGGGAATGAGA
AAGCCCGCCTTCCTGAGCGGCGAGCAGAAAAAGGCCATCGTGGACCTGCTGTTCAAGACCAACCGGAAAG
TGACCGTGAAGCAGCTGAAAGAGGACTACTTCAAGAAAATCGAGTGCTTCGACTCCGTGGAAATCTCCGG
CGTGGAAGATCGGTTCAACGCCTCCCTGGGCACATACCACGATCTGCTGAAAATTATCAAGGACAAGGAC
TTCCTGGACAATGAGGAAAACGAGGACATTCTGGAAGATATCGTGCTGACCCTGACACTGTTTGAGGACA
GAGAGATGATCGAGGAACGGCTGAAAACCTATGCCCACCTGTTCGACGACAAAGTGATGAAGCAGCTGAA
GCGGCGGAGATACACCGGCTGGGGCAGGCTGAGCCGGAAGCTGATCAACGGCATCCGGGACAAGCAGTCC
GGCAAGACAATCCTGGATTTCCTGAAGTCCGACGGCTTCGCCAACAGAAACTTCATGCAGCTGATCCACG
ACGACAGCCTGACCTTTAAAGAGGACATCCAGAAAGCCCAGGTGTCCGGCCAGGGCGATAGCCTGCACGA
GCACATTGCCAATCTGGCCGGCAGCCCCGCCATTAAGAAGGGCATCCTGCAGACAGTGAAGGTGGTGGAC
GAGCTCGTGAAAGTGATGGGCCGGCACAAGCCCGAGAACATCGTGATCGAAATGGCCAGAGAGAACCAGA
CCACCCAGAAGGGACAGAAGAACAGCCGCGAGAGAATGAAGCGGATCGAAGAGGGCATCAAAGAGCTGGG
CAGCCAGATCCTGAAAGAACACCCCGTGGAAAACACCCAGCTGCAGAACGAGAAGCTGTACCTGTACTAC
CTGCAGAATGGGCGGGATATGTACGTGGACCAGGAACTGGACATCAACCGGCTGTCCGACTACGATGTGG
ACCACATCGTGCCTCAGAGCTTTCTGAAGGACGACTCCATCGACAACAAGGTGCTGACCAGAAGCGACAA
GGCCCGGGGCAAGAGCGACAACGTGCCCTCCGAAGAGGTCGTGAAGAAGATGAAGAACTACTGGCGGCAG
CTGCTGAACGCCAAGCTGATTACCCAGAGAAAGTTCGACAATCTGACCAAGGCCGAGAGAGGCGGCCTGA
GCGAACTGGATAAGGCCGGCTTCATCAAGAGACAGCTGGTGGAAACCCGGCAGATCACAAAGCACGTGGC
ACAGATCCTGGACTCCCGGATGAACACTAAGTACGACGAGAATGACAAGCTGATCCGGGAAGTGAAAGTG
ATCACCCTGAAGTCCAAGCTGGTGTCCGATTTCCGGAAGGATTTCCAGTTTTACAAAGTGCGCGAGATCA
ACAACTACCACCACGCCCACGACGCCTACCTGAACGCCGTCGTGGGAACCGCCCTGATCAAAAAGTACCC
TAAGCTGGAAAGCGAGTTCGTGTACGGCGACTACAAGGTGTACGACGTGCGGAAGATGATCGCCAAGAGC
GAGCAGGAAATCGGCAAGGCTACCGCCAAGTACTTCTTCTACAGCAACATCATGAACTTTTTCAAGACCG
AGATTACCCTGGCCAACGGCGAGATCCGGAAGCGGCCTCTGATCGAGACAAACGGCGAAACCGGGGAGAT
CGTGTGGGATAAGGGCCGGGATTTTGCCACCGTGCGGAAAGTGCTGAGCATGCCCCAAGTGAATATCGTG
AAAAAGACCGAGGTGCAGACAGGCGGCTTCAGCAAAGAGTCTATCCTGCCCAAGAGGAACAGCGATAAGC
TGATCGCCAGAAAGAAGGACTGGGACCCTAAGAAGTACGGCGGCTTCGACAGCCCCACCGTGGCCTATTC
TGTGCTGGTGGTGGCCAAAGTGGAAAAGGGCAAGTCCAAGAAACTGAAGAGTGTGAAAGAGCTGCTGGGG
ATCACCATCATGGAAAGAAGCAGCTTCGAGAAGAATCCCATCGACTTTCTGGAAGCCAAGGGCTACAAAG
AAGTGAAAAAGGACCTGATCATCAAGCTGCCTAAGTACTCCCTGTTCGAGCTGGAAAACGGCCGGAAGAG
AATGCTGGCCTCTGCCGGCGAACTGCAGAAGGGAAACGAACTGGCCCTGCCCTCCAAATATGTGAACTTC
CTGTACCTGGCCAGCCACTATGAGAAGCTGAAGGGCTCCCCCGAGGATAATGAGCAGAAACAGCTGTTTG
TGGAACAGCACAAGCACTACCTGGACGAGATCATCGAGCAGATCAGCGAGTTCTCCAAGAGAGTGATCCT
GGCCGACGCTAATCTGGACAAAGTGCTGTCCGCCTACAACAAGCACCGGGATAAGCCCATCAGAGAGCAG
GCCGAGAATATCATCCACCTGTTTACCCTGACCAATCTGGGAGCCCCTGCCGCCTTCAAGTACTTTGACA
CCACCATCGACCGGAAGAGGTACACCAGCACCAAAGAGGTGCTGGACGCCACCCTGATCCACCAGAGCAT
CACCGGCCTGTACGAGACACGGATCGACCTGTCTCAGCTGGGAGGCGACAGCGCTGGAGGAGGTGGAAGC
GGAGGAGGAGGAAGCGGAGGAGGAGGTAGCGGACCTAAGAAAAAGAGGAAGGTGGCGGCCGCTGGTTCCG
GACGGGCTGACGCATTGGACGATTTTGATCTGGATATGCTGGGAAGTGACGCCCTCGATGATTTTGACCT
TGACATGCTTGGTTCGGATGCCCTTGATGACTTTGACCTCGACATGCTCGGCAGTGACGCCCTTGATGAT
TTCGACCTGGACATGCTGATTAACTGTACAGGCAGTGGAGAGGGCAGAGGAAGTCTGCTAACATGCGGTG
ACGTCGAGGAGAATCCTGGCCCAAGCGAGCTGATTAAGGAGAACATGCACATGAAGCTCTACATGGAGGG
CACCGTGGACAACCATCACTTCAAGTGCACATCCGAGGGCGAAGGCAAGCCCTACGAGGGCACCCAGACC
ATGAGAATCAAGGTGGTCGAGGGCGGCCCTCTCCCCTTCGCCTTCGACATCCTGGCTACTAGCTTCCTCT
ACGGCAGCAAGACCTTCATCAACCACACCCAGGGCATCCCCGACTTCTTCAAGCAGTCCTTCCCTGAGGG
CTTCACATGGGAGAGAGTCACCACATACGAAGACGGGGGCGTGCTGACCGCTACCCAGGACACCAGCCTC
CAGGACGGCTGCCTCATCTACAACGTCAAGATCAGAGGGGTGAACTTCACATCCAACGGCCCTGTGATGC
AGAAGAAAACACTCGGCTGGGAGGCCTTCACCGAAACGCTGTACCCCGCTGACGGCGGCCTGGAAGGCAG
AAACGACATGGCCCTGAAGCTCGTGGGCGGGAGCCATCTGATCGCAAACATCAAGACCACATATAGATCC
AAGAAACCCGCTAAGAACCTCAAGATGCCTGGCGTCTACTATGTGGACTACAGACTGGAAAGAATCAAGG
AGGCCAACAACGAGACCTACGTCGAGCAGCACGAGGTGGCAGTGGCCAGATACTGCGACCTCCCTAGCAA
ACTGGGGCACAAGCTTAATTAAGAATTCGATATCAAGCTTATCGGTAATCAACCTCTGGATTACAAAATT
TGTGAAAGATTGACTGGTATTCTTAACTATGTTGCTCCTTTTACGCTATGTGGATACGCTGCTTTAATGC
CTTTGTATCATGCTATTGCTTCCCGTATGGCTTTCATTTTCTCCTCCTTGTATAAATCCTGGTTGCTGTC
TCTTTATGAGGAGTTGTGGCCCGTTGTCAGGCAACGTGGCGTGGTGTGCACTGTGTTTGCTGACGCAACC
CCCACTGGTTGGGGCATTGCCACCACCTGTCAGCTCCTTTCCGGGACTTTCGCTTTCCCCCTCCCTATTG
CCACGGCGGAACTCATCGCCGCCTGCCTTGCCCGCTGCTGGACAGGGGCTCGGCTGTTGGGCACTGACAA
TTCCGTGGTGTTGTCGGGGAAATCATCGTCCTTTCCTTGGCTGCTCGCCTGTGTTGCCACCTGGATTCTG
CGCGGGACGTCCTTCTGCTACGTCCCTTCGGCCCTCAATCCAGCGGACCTTCCTTCCCGCGGCCTGCTGC
CGGCTCTGCGGCCTCTTCCGCGTCTTCGCCTTCGCCCTCAGACGAGTCGGATCTCCCTTTGGGCCGCCTC
CCCGCATCGATACCGTCGACCTCGAGACCTAGAAAAACATGGAGCAATCACAAGTAGCAATACAGCAGCT
ACCAATGCTGATTGTGCCTGGCTAGAAGCACAAGAGGAGGAGGAGGTGGGTTTTCCAGTCACACCTCAGG
TACCTTTAAGACCAATGACTTACAAGGCAGCTGTAGATCTTAGCCACTTTTTAAAAGAAAAGGGGGGACT
GGAAGGGCTAATTCACTCCCAACGAAGACAAGATATCCTTGATCTGTGGATCTACCACACACAAGGCTAC
TTCCCTGATTGGCAGAACTACACACCAGGGCCAGGGATCAGATATCCACTGACCTTTGGATGGTGCTACA
AGCTAGTACCAGTTGAGCAAGAGAAGGTAGAAGAAGCCAATGAAGGAGAGAACACCCGCTTGTTACACCC
TGTGAGCCTGCATGGGATGGATGACCCGGAGAGAGAAGTATTAGAGTGGAGGTTTGACAGCCGCCTAGCA
TTTCATCACATGGCCCGAGAGCTGCATCCGGACTGTACTGGGTCTCTCTGGTTAGACCAGATCTGAGCCT
GGGAGCTCTCTGGCTAACTAGGGAACCCACTGCTTAAGCCTCAATAAAGCTTGCCTTGAGTGCTTCAAGT
AGTGTGTGCCCGTCTGTTGTGTGACTCTGGTAACTAGAGATCCCTCAGACCCTTTTAGTCAGTGTGGAAA
ATCTCTAGCAGGGCCCGTTTAAACCCGCTGATCAGCCTCGACTGTGCCTTCTAGTTGCCAGCCATCTGTT
GTTTGCCCCTCCCCCGTGCCTTCCTTGACCCTGGAAGGTGCCACTCCCACTGTCCTTTCCTAATAAAATG
AGGAAATTGCATCGCATTGTCTGAGTAGGTGTCATTCTATTCTGGGGGGTGGGGTGGGGCAGGACAGCAA
GGGGGAGGATTGGGAAGACAATAGCAGGCATGCTGGGGATGCGGTGGGCTCTATGGCTTCTGAGGCGGAA
AGAACCAGCTGGGGCTCTAGGGGGTATCCCC
[124 nt withheld, positions 10672-10795]
C
[91 nt withheld, positions 10797-10887]
A
[49 nt withheld, positions 10889-10937]
CCTTTGACGTTGGAGTCCACGTTCTTT
[37 nt withheld, positions 10965-11001]
ACCCTATCTCGGTCTATTCTTTTGATTTATAAGGGATTTTGCCGATTTCGGCCTATTGGTTAAAAAATGA
GCTGATTTAACAAAAATTTAACGCGAATTAATTCTGTGGAATGTGTGTCAGTTAGGGTGTGGAAAGTCCC
CAGGCTCCCCAGCAGGCAGAAGTATGCAAAGCATGCATCTCAATTAGTCAGCAACCAGGTGTGGAAAGTC
CCCAGGCTCCCCAGCAGGCAGAAGTATGCAAAGCATGCATCTCAATTAGTCAGCAACCATAGTCCCGCCC
CTAACTCCGCCCATCCCGCCCCTAACTCCGCCCAGTTCCGCCCATTCTCCGCCCCATGGCTGACTAATTT
TTTTTATTTATGCAGAGGCCGAGGCCGCCTCTGCCTCTGAGCTATTCCAGAAGTAGTGAGGAGGCTTTTT
TGGAGGCCTAGGCTTTTGCAAAAAGCTCCCGGGAGCTTGTATATCCATTTTCGGATCTGATCAGCACGTG
TTGACAATTAATCATCGGCATAGTATATCGGCATAGTATAATACGACAAGGTGAGGAACTAAACCATGGC
CAAGTTGACCAGTGCCGTTCCGGTGCTCACCGCGCGCGACGTCGCCGGAGCGGTCGAGTTCTGGACCGAC
CGGCTCGGGTTCTCCCGGGACTTCGTGGAGGACGACTTCGCCGGTGTGGTCCGGGACGACGTGACCCTGT
TCATCAGCGCGGTCCAGGACCAGGTGGTGCCGGACAACACCCTGGCCTGGGTGTGGGTGCGCGGCCTGGA
CGAGCTGTACGCCGAGTGGTCGGAGGTCGTGTCCACGAACTTCCGGGACGCCTCCGGGCCGGCCATGACC
GAGATCGGCGAGCAGCCGTGGGGGCGGGAGTTCGCCCTGCGCGACCCGGCCGGCAACTGCGTGCACTTCG
TGGCCGAGGAGCAGGACTGACACGTGCTACGAGATTTCGATTCCACCGCCGCCTTCTATGAAAGGTTGGG
CTTCGGAATCGTTTTCCGGGACGCCGGCTGGATGATCCTCCAGCGCGGGGATCTCATGCTGGAGTTCTTC
GCCCACCCCAACTTGTTTATTGCAGCTTATAATGGTTACAAATAAAGCAATAGCATCACAAATTTCACAA
ATAAAGCATTTTTTTCACTGCATTCTAGTTGTGGTTTGTCCAAACTCATCAATGTATCTTATCATGTCTG
TATACCGTCGACCTCTAGCTAGAGCTTGGCGTAATCATGGTCATAGCTGTTTCCTGTGTGAAATTGTTAT
CCGCTCACAATTCCACACAACATACGAGCCGGAAGCATAAAGTGTAAAGCCTGGGGTGCCTAATGAGTGA
GCTAACTCACATTAATTGCGTTGCGCTCACTGCCCGCTTTCCAGTCGGGAAACCTGTCGTGCCAGCTGCA
TTAATGAATCGGCCAACGCGCGGGGAGAGGCGGTTTGCGTATTGGGCGCTCTTCCGCTTCCTCGCTCACT
GACTCGCTGCGCTCGGTCGTTCGGCTGCGGCGAGCGGTATCAGCTCACTCAAAGGCGGTAATACGGTTAT
CCACAGAATCAGGGGATAACGCAGGAAAGAACATGTGAGCAAAAGGCCAGCAAAAGGCCAGGAACCGTAA
AAAGGCCGCGTTGCTGGCGTTTTTCCATAGGCTCCGCCCCCCTGACGAGCATCACAAAAATCGACGCTCA
AGTCAGAGGTGGCGAAACCCGACAGGACTATAAAGATACCAGGCGTTTCCCCCTGGAAGCTCCCTCGTGC
GCTCTCCTGTTCCGACCCTGCCGCTTACCGGATACCTGTCCGCCTTTCTCCCTTCGGGAAGCGTGGCGCT
TTCTCATAGCTCACGCTGTAGGTATCTCAGTTCGGTGTAGGTCGTTCGCTCCAAGCTGGGCTGTGTGCAC
GAACCCCCCGTTCAGCCCGACCGCTGCGCCTTATCCGGTAACTATCGTCTTGAGTCCAACCCGGTAAGAC
ACGACTTATCGCCACTGGCAGCAGCCACTGGTAACAGGATTAGCAGAGCGAGGTATGTAGGCGGTGCTAC
AGAGTTCTTGAAGTGGTGGCCTAACTACGGCTACACTAGAAGAACAGTATTTGGTATCTGCGCTCTGCTG
AAGCCAGTTACCTTCGGAAAAAGAGTTGGTAGCTCTTGATCCGGCAAACAAACCACCGCTGGTAGCGGTG
GTTTTTTTGTTTGCAAGCAGCAGATTACGCGCAGAAAAAAAGGATCTCAAGAAGATCCTTTGATCTTTTC
TACGGGGTCTGACGCTCAGTGGAACGAAAACTCACGTTAAGGGATTTTGGTCATGAGATTATCAAAAAGG
ATCTTCACCTAGATCCTTTTAAATTAAAAATGAAGTTTTAAATCAATCTAAAGTATATATGAGTAAACTT
GGTCTGACAGTTACCAATGCTTAATCAGTGAGGCACCTATCTCAGCGATCTGTCTATTTCGTTCATCCAT
AGTTGCCTGACTCCCCGTCGTGTAGATAACTACGATACGGGAGGGCTTACCATCTGGCCCCAGTGCTGCA
ATGATACCGCGAGACCCACGCTCACCGGCTCCAGATTTATCAGCAATAAACCAGCCAGCCGGAAGGGCCG
AGCGCAGAAGTGGTCCTGCAACTTTATCCGCCTCCATCCAGTCTATTAATTGTTGCCGGGAAGCTAGAGT
AAGTAGTTCGCCAGTTAATAGTTTGCGCAACGTTGTTGCCATTGCTACAGGCATCGTGGTGTCACGCTCG
TCGTTTGGTATGGCTTCATTCAGCTCCGGTTCCCAACGATCAAGGCGAGTTACATGATCCCCCATGTTGT
GCAAAAAAGCGGTTAGCTCCTTCGGTCCTCCGATCGTTGTCAGAAGTAAGTTGGCCGCAGTGTTATCACT
CATGGTTATGGCAGCACTGCATAATTCTCTTACTGTCATGCCATCCGTAAGATGCTTTTCTGTGACTGGT
GAGTACTCAACCAAGTCATTCTGAGAATAGTGTATGCGGCGACCGAGTTGCTCTTGCCCGGCGTCAATAC
GGGATAATACCGCGCCACATAGCAGAACTTTAAAAGTGCTCATCATTGGAAAACGTTCTTCGGGGCGAAA
ACTCTCAAGGATCTTACCGCTGTTGAGATCCAGTTCGATGTAACCCACTCGTGCACCCAACTGATCTTCA
GCATCTTTTACTTTCACCAGCGTTTCTGGGTGAGCAAAAACAGGAAGGCAAAATGCCGCAAAAAAGGGAA
TAAGGGCGACACGGAAATGTTGAATACTCATACTCTTCCTTTTTCAATATTATTGAAGCATTTATCAGGG
TTATTGTCTCATGAGCGGATACATATTTGAATGTATTTAGAAAAATAAACAAATAGGGGTTCCGCGCACA
TTTCCCCGAAAAGTGCCACCTGAC
Features (pLannotate 1.2.2; 33 found; start..end, strand, type, name):
     31..83      -  misc_feature   bom (fragment): basis of mobility region from pBR322
    238..617     +  enhancer       CMV enhancer: human cytomegalovirus immediate early enhancer
    618..817     +  promoter       CMV promoter: human cytomegalovirus (CMV) immediate early promoter
    835..1015    +  LTR            5' LTR (truncated): truncated 5' long terminal repeat (LTR) from HIV-1
   1062..1187    +  misc_feature   HIV-1 Ψ: packaging signal of human immunodeficiency virus type 1
   1171..1534    +  CDS            HIV-1 gag (fragment): gag protein from human immunodeficiency virus 1; gag
   1680..1913    +  misc_feature   RRE: The Rev response element (RRE) of HIV-1 allows for Rev-dependent mRNA export from the nucleus to the cytoplasm.
   2290..2390    +  CDS            Rev (fragment): human immunodeficiency virus 1 (HIV-1) Rev protein; rev; enhances nuclear export of unspliced and incompletely spliced viral mRNAs
   2440..2557    +  misc_feature   cPPT/CTS: central polypurine tract and central termination sequence of HIV-1
   2614..2680    +  CDS            small t antigen (fragment): SV40 (simian virus 40) small t antigen
   2687..3865    +  promoter       EF-1α promoter: strong constitutive promoter for human elongation factor EF-1α
   3881..3928    +  CDS            nucleoplasmin NLS: bipartite nuclear localization signal from nucleoplasmin
   3928..8029    +  CDS            dCas9 (fragment): catalytically dead mutant of the Cas9 endonuclease from the Streptococcus pyogenes Type II CRISPR/Cas system RNA-guided DNA-binding protein that lacks endonuclease activity due to the D10A mutation in the RuvC catalytic domain and the N863A mutation in the HNH catalytic domain
   8354..9052    +  CDS            TagBFP: monomeric blue fluorescent protein mammalian codon-optimized
   9053..9074    +  misc_feature   MCS (fragment): pBluescript multiple cloning site
   9077..9665    +  misc_feature   WPRE: woodchuck hepatitis virus posttranscriptional regulatory element
   9602..10183   +  CDS            nef (fragment): NEF_HV1H2 - Experimental evidence at protein level: Swiss-Prot protein existence level 1. Extracellular Nef protein targets CD4(+) T-lymphocytes for apoptosis by interacting with CXCR4 surface receptors. From Human immunodeficiency virus type 1 group M subtype B (isolate HXB2) (HIV-1).
  10190..10370   +  LTR            5' LTR (truncated): truncated 5' long terminal repeat (LTR) from HIV-1
  10402..10626   +  polyA_signal   bGH poly(A) signal: bovine growth hormone polyadenylation signal
  10630..10651   +  promoter       SV40 promoter (fragment): SV40 enhancer and early promoter
  10672..11100   +  rep_origin     f1 ori (sequence partly withheld): f1 bacteriophage origin of replication; arrow indicates direction of (+) strand synthesis
  11114..11443   +  promoter       SV40 promoter: SV40 enhancer and early promoter
  11491..11538   +  promoter       EM7 promoter: synthetic bacterial promoter&nbsp
  11557..11931   +  CDS            BleoR: antibiotic-binding protein; Sh ble from Streptoalloteichus hindustanus; confers resistance to bleomycin, phleomycin, and Zeocin™
  11941..12066   +  CDS            ble (fragment): BLE_KLEPN - Experimental evidence at protein level: Swiss-Prot protein existence level 1. Binding protein with a strong affinity to the bleomycin family of antibiotics. Binds to CL990; an antimitotic-antibiotic compound. From Klebsiella pneumoniae.
  12061..12182   +  polyA_signal   SV40 poly(A) signal: SV40 polyadenylation signal
  12253..12275   -  protein_bind   lac operator (fragment): The lac repressor binds to the lac operator to inhibit transcription in E. coli. This inhibition can be relieved by adding lactose or isopropyl-β-D-thiogalactopyranoside (IPTG). lac repressor encoded by lacI
  12279..12309   -  promoter       lac promoter: promoter for the E. coli lac operon
  12324..12345   -  protein_bind   CAP binding site: CAP binding activates transcription in the presence of cAMP. E. coli catabolite activator protein
  12358..12450   -  CDS            lacI (fragment): lac repressor; lacI; The lac repressor binds to the lac operator to inhibit transcription in E. coli. This inhibition can be relieved by adding lactose or isopropyl-β-D-thiogalactopyranoside (IPTG).
  12633..13221   -  rep_origin     ori: high-copy-number ColE1/pMB1/pBR322/pUC origin of replication
  13392..14252   -  CDS            AmpR: β-lactamase; bla; confers resistance to ampicillin, carbenicillin, and related antibiotics
  14253..14357   -  promoter       AmpR promoter: bla
