[The description below was written by a language model from this plasmid's Addgene catalogue record and pLannotate feature annotations shown in this document.]
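Description:
lenti-dCas9-VP64-BFP is a 14.4 kb HIV-1-based lentiviral transfer plasmid for CRISPR activation, derived from the lenti dCas9-VP64_Blast backbone with the blasticidin marker replaced by a fluorescent reporter. It is propagated in E. coli through a high-copy ColE1/pUC-type origin with ampicillin selection (AmpR under its own promoter). The backbone also carries an f1 origin and an SV40/EM7-driven BleoR (Zeocin resistance) cassette. That cassette lies outside the LTR-flanked region, so it is not packaged into virus.

Viral genomic RNA is transcribed from a CMV enhancer/promoter fused to a truncated 5' LTR. This chimeric arrangement is typical of Tat-independent, third-generation designs. The packaged region contains the Ψ packaging signal with a gag fragment, the RRE for Rev-dependent nuclear export, the cPPT/CTS, a WPRE to boost transcript stability and expression, and a truncated 3' LTR followed by a bGH polyadenylation signal.

Within this region, the human EF-1α promoter drives a single open reading frame. It encodes a nucleoplasmin NLS followed by catalytically dead S. pyogenes Cas9 (D10A in RuvC, N863A in HNH), the VP64 transcriptional activation domain and an SV40 NLS, then a T2A peptide and TagBFP. The annotation tool did not label VP64, the SV40 NLS or T2A, but the gap between the dCas9 and TagBFP features is consistent with the insert named in the catalogue. The T2A peptide causes dCas9-VP64 and TagBFP to be produced as separate proteins from one transcript. Transduced cells can therefore be identified and sorted by blue fluorescence instead of drug selection. The resulting stable dCas9-VP64 lines can then receive guide RNAs supplied separately to activate target genes.
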