Addgene plasmid #196711: lenti-dCas9-VP64-BFP
Purpose: CRISPR-activation. dCas9-VP64 with TagBFP for sorting
Depositing lab: Bernhard Schmierer. Depositing organization: Karolinska Institutet.
Backbone
  Vector backbone: lenti dCas9-VP64_Blast (#61425)
  Backbone manufacturer: Feng Zhang Lab
  Vector type: Lentiviral, CRISPR
  Selectable markers: BFP
Growth in bacteria
  Bacterial resistance: Ampicillin, 100 μg/mL
  Growth temperature: 30°C
  Growth strain: NEB Stable
  Copy number: Unknown
Gene/Insert
  Gene/Insert name: dCas9-VP64-T2A-TagBFP
  Species: S. pyogenes
  Mutation: D10A, N863A
  Promoter: EF1a
  Tag / fusion protein: Nucleoplasmin NLS (N terminal on insert); SV40 NLS (C terminal on insert)
  Cloning method: Unknown
Terms and licenses: Academic/Nonprofit Terms; Industry Terms: Not Available to Industry
How to cite: lenti-dCas9-VP64-BFP was a gift from Bernhard Schmierer (Addgene plasmid # 196711 ; http://n2t.net/addgene:196711 ; RRID:Addgene_196711)
